Addgene plasmid #238252: pRK5_mCherry-SURF6
Purpose: For overexpression of mCherry-SURF6
Depositing lab: Denes Hnisz. Depositing organization: Max Planck Institute for Molecular Genetics. Publication: Probing condensate microenvironments with a micropeptide killswitch. Zhang Y, Stoppelkamp I, Fernandez-Pernas P, Allram M, Charman M, Magalhaes AP, Piedavent-Salomon M, Sommer G, Sung YC, Meyer K, Grams N, Halko E, Dongre S, Meierhofer D, Malszycki M, Ilik IA, Aktas T, Kraushar ML, Vastenhouw N, Weitzman MD, Grebien F, Niskanen H, Hnisz D. Nature. 2025 Jun 4. doi: 10.1038/s41586-025-09141-5. PubMed 40468084.
Backbone
  Vector backbone: pRK5
  Vector type: Mammalian Expression
Growth in bacteria
  Bacterial resistance: Ampicillin, 100 μg/mL
  Growth temperature: 37°C
  Growth strain: DH5alpha
  Copy number: High Copy
Gene/Insert
  Gene/Insert name: mCherry-SURF6
  Species: H. sapiens (human)
  Cloning method: Gibson Cloning
Terms and licenses: Academic/Nonprofit Terms; Industry Terms: Not Available to Industry
How to cite: pRK5_mCherry-SURF6 was a gift from Denes Hnisz (Addgene plasmid # 238252 ; http://n2t.net/addgene:238252 ; RRID:Addgene_238252)
