[The description below was written by a language model from this plasmid's Addgene catalogue record and pLannotate feature annotations shown in this document.]
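Description:
pRK5_mCherry-SURF6 is a mammalian expression plasmid of about 6.5 kb, built on the pRK5 backbone by Gibson assembly, for overexpressing human SURF6 fused to the red fluorescent protein mCherry. It is propagated in E. coli as a high-copy plasmid from a ColE1/pUC-type origin and selected with ampicillin through the β-lactamase gene and its own promoter. The backbone also carries an M13 phage origin for single-stranded DNA production. Several short vestigial fragments are annotated as well (lacZα, lacI, rop, bom, and lac promoter/operator elements), which are backbone remnants rather than functional parts of the design. No mammalian selection marker is annotated, which suggests the plasmid is suited mainly to transient transfection.

The expression cassette is driven by the human cytomegalovirus immediate-early enhancer and promoter, followed by a fragment of CMV intron A and an SP6 phage promoter that could support in vitro transcription. A short match to a mouse immunoglobulin heavy-chain signal sequence lies just upstream of the coding region, but it is only a fragment and the record does not indicate that it functions as a secretion signal. The mCherry coding sequence comes first, followed after a short gap by SURF6, so mCherry is at the N-terminus of the fusion. An SV40 polyadenylation signal terminates the transcript. An SV40 enhancer/early promoter region sits downstream of the cassette.

SURF6 is annotated as a nucleic acid-binding protein, preferring RNA, that may be a constitutive nucleolar component involved in ribosome biogenesis. The fusion therefore allows SURF6 to be visualised in live or fixed cells. The associated publication concerns probing the microenvironments of biomolecular condensates.
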