Features (pLannotate 1.2.2; 21 found; start..end, strand, type, name):
     14..393     +  enhancer       CMV enhancer: human cytomegalovirus immediate early enhancer
    394..597     +  promoter       CMV promoter: human cytomegalovirus (CMV) immediate early promoter
    733..776     +  intron         CMV intron (fragment): modified intron A from human cytomegalovirus
    828..846     +  promoter       SP6 promoter: promoter for bacteriophage SP6 RNA polymerase
    850..887     +  CDS            IgH signal sequence (fragment): signal sequence from the mouse immunoglobulin heavy chain variable region
    939..1646    +  CDS            mCherry: mCherry is a basic (constitutively fluorescent) red fluorescent protein published in 2004, derived from Discosoma sp.. It is reported to be a very rapidly-maturing monomer with low acid sensitivity.
   1677..2759    +  CDS            SURF6: SURF6_HUMAN - Also known as SURF-6. Experimental evidence at protein level: Swiss-Prot protein existence level 1. Binds to both DNA and RNA in vitro, with a stronger binding capacity for RNA. May represent a nucleolar constitutive protein involved in ribosomal biosynthesis or assembly (By similarity). From Homo sapiens (Human).
   2795..2929    +  polyA_signal   SV40 poly(A) signal: SV40 polyadenylation signal
   2998..3355    +  promoter       SV40 promoter: SV40 enhancer and early promoter
   3374..3528    +  CDS            lacZα (fragment): LacZα fragment of β-galactosidase; lacZ fragment
   3534..3585    -  misc_feature   bom (fragment): basis of mobility region from pBR322
   3604..3984    +  rep_origin     M13 ori (sequence partly withheld): M13 bacteriophage origin of replication; arrow indicates direction of (+) strand synthesis
   4060..4109    -  misc_feature   bom (fragment): basis of mobility region from pBR322
   4211..4246    -  CDS            rop (fragment): Rop protein, which maintains plasmids at low copy number; rop
   4341..4445    +  promoter       AmpR promoter: bla
   4446..5306    +  CDS            AmpR: β-lactamase; bla; confers resistance to ampicillin, carbenicillin, and related antibiotics
   5477..6065    +  rep_origin     ori: high-copy-number ColE1/pMB1/pBR322/pUC origin of replication
   6248..6340    +  CDS            lacI (fragment): lac repressor; lacI; The lac repressor binds to the lac operator to inhibit transcription in E. coli. This inhibition can be relieved by adding lactose or isopropyl-β-D-thiogalactopyranoside (IPTG).
   6353..6374    +  protein_bind   CAP binding site: CAP binding activates transcription in the presence of cAMP. E. coli catabolite activator protein
   6389..6419    +  promoter       lac promoter: promoter for the E. coli lac operon
   6427..6443    +  protein_bind   lac operator: The lac repressor binds to the lac operator to inhibit transcription in E. coli. This inhibition can be relieved by adding lactose or isopropyl-β-D-thiogalactopyranoside (IPTG). lac repressor encoded by lacI
>Addgene plasmid #238252 | pRK5_mCherry-SURF6 | addgene full sequence | sequence record 474396 | Addgene NGS Result
TTCGAGCTCGCCCGACATTGATTATTGACTAGTTATTAATAGTAATCAATTACGGGGTCATTAGTTCATA
GCCCATATATGGAGTTCCGCGTTACATAACTTACGGTAAATGGCCCGCCTGGCTGACCGCCCAACGACCC
CCGCCCATTGACGTCAATAATGACGTATGTTCCCATAGTAACGCCAATAGGGACTTTCCATTGACGTCAA
TGGGTGGAGTATTTACGGTAAACTGCCCACTTGGCAGTACATCAAGTGTATCATATGCCAAGTACGCCCC
CTATTGACGTCAATGACGGTAAATGGCCCGCCTGGCATTATGCCCAGTACATGACCTTATGGGACTTTCC
TACTTGGCAGTACATCTACGTATTAGTCATCGCTATTACCATGGTGATGCGGTTTTGGCAGTACATCAAT
GGGCGTGGATAGCGGTTTGACTCACGGGGATTTCCAAGTCTCCACCCCATTGACGTCAATGGGAGTTTGT
TTTGGCACCAAAATCAACGGGACTTTCCAAAATGTCGTAACAACTCCGCCCCATTGACGCAAATGGGCGG
TAGGCGTGTACGGTGGGAGGTCTATATAAGCAGAGCTCGTTTAGTGAACCGTCAGATCGCCTGGAGACGC
CATCCACGCTGTTTTGACCTCCATAGAAGACACCGGGACCGATCCAGCCTCCGCGGCCGGGAACGGTGCA
TTGGAACGCGGATTCCCCGTGCCAAGAGTGACGTAAGTACCGCCTATAGAGTCTATAGGCCCACCCCCTT
GGCTTCGTTAGAACGCGGCTACAATTAATACATAACCTTATGTATCATACACATACGATTTAGGTGACAC
TATAGAATAACATCCACTTTGCCTTTCTCTCCACAGGTGTCCACTCCCAGGTCCAACTGCACCTCGGTTC
TATCGATTGAATTCGTACCGGTGCCACCATGGTTTCCAAAGGAGAGGAGGATAATATGGCTATAATTAAA
GAGTTTATGCGGTTCAAGGTGCATATGGAGGGATCTGTGAACGGTCACGAGTTCGAAATCGAGGGCGAAG
GCGAGGGGCGACCCTATGAAGGGACACAGACGGCCAAACTGAAGGTGACCAAGGGTGGCCCCCTGCCTTT
CGCCTGGGACATCCTGTCACCCCAGTTTATGTACGGCTCTAAGGCTTACGTTAAGCACCCTGCCGATATT
CCGGACTACTTGAAACTGAGCTTCCCTGAAGGGTTCAAGTGGGAACGGGTAATGAATTTTGAGGATGGCG
GTGTAGTCACAGTTACCCAGGACAGCTCTCTTCAGGACGGAGAATTTATCTATAAGGTTAAACTTCGGGG
CACTAACTTCCCATCAGACGGCCCCGTGATGCAGAAGAAAACTATGGGCTGGGAAGCCAGCTCAGAACGC
ATGTATCCCGAGGACGGAGCACTGAAGGGAGAAATCAAGCAGCGACTCAAGCTGAAGGATGGGGGACATT
ATGATGCTGAGGTCAAAACCACCTATAAGGCCAAGAAACCCGTTCAGCTTCCTGGGGCATACAACGTGAA
TATCAAACTGGATATTACATCCCATAACGAAGACTATACCATCGTGGAACAGTACGAGCGGGCCGAGGGC
AGACATAGCACAGGGGGCATGGATGAATTGTACAAGGGGGGAGGCGGCAGTGGCGGAGGGGGATCTATGG
CCTCTCTACTCGCCAAGGACGCCTACCTGCAGAGCCTGGCCAAGAAGATCTGCTCCCATTCGGCCCCGGA
ACAGCAGGCGCGCACGCGGGCTGGCAAAACTCAAGGCTCAGAAACTGCAGGGCCCCCAAAAAAGAAAAGG
AAGAAAACACAAAAGAAATTCCGGAAGCGAGAAGAGAAGGCTGCTGAGCACAAGGCCAAGTCCTTGGGGG
AGAAATCTCCAGCAGCCTCTGGGGCCAGGAGGCCTGAGGCAGCCAAAGAGGAAGCAGCTTGGGCTTCCAG
CTCAGCAGGGAACCCTGCAGATGGCCTGGCCACTGAGCCTGAGTCTGTCTTTGCTCTGGATGTTCTGCGA
CAGCGACTGCATGAGAAGATCCAGGAGGCCCGGGGCCAGGGCAGTGCCAAGGAGCTGTCCCCTGCCGCCT
TGGAGAAAAGGCGGCGGAGAAAGCAGGAACGGGACCGGAAGAAGAGGAAGCGAAAGGAGCTGCGGGCGAA
AGAGAAGGCCAGGAAGGCTGAGGAGGCCACGGAGGCCCAGGAGGTGGTGGAGGCAACCCCAGAGGGGGCC
TGCACGGAGCCGCGGGAGCCGCCCGGGCTGATCTTCAATAAGGTGGAGGTGAGCGAAGACGAGCCGGCCA
GCAAGGCGCAGCGCAGAAAAGAGAAGAGGCAGAGGGTGAAGGGGAACCTCACGCCGCTGACCGGGAGGAA
CTACCGGCAGCTGCTGGAGCGCCTGCAGGCACGGCAGAGCCGGCTGGACGAGCTGCGCGGCCAGGATGAG
GGGAAGGCGCAGGAGCTGGAGGCGAAGATGAAGTGGACCAACCTCCTCTACAAGGCGGAGGGCGTGAAGA
TCCGTGACGACGAACGCCTGCTGCAGGAGGCCCTGAAGCGCAAGGAGAAGCGCAGGGCGCAGCGGCAGCG
CCGGTGGGAGAAGCGCACGGCCGGCGTGGTGGAGAAGATGCAGCAGCGCCAGGACCGGCGGCGGCAGAAC
CTGCGCAGGAAGAAGGCGGCCCGCGCCGAGCGCCGCCTGCTCAGAGCCCGCAAGAAGGGCCGCATCCTGC
CGCAGGACCTGGAGCGCGCAGGCCTGGTCTGAGTCGACCTGCAGAAGCTTGGCCGCCATGGCCCAACTTG
TTTATTGCAGCTTATAATGGTTACAAATAAAGCAATAGCATCACAAATTTCACAAATAAAGCATTTTTTT
CACTGCATTCTAGTTGTGGTTTGTCCAAACTCATCAATGTATCTTATCATGTCTGGATCGGGAATTAATT
CGGCGCAGCACCATGGCCTGAAATAACCTCTGAAAGAGGAACTTGGTTAGGTACCTTCTGAGGCGGAAAG
AACCAGCTGTGGAATGTGTGTCAGTTAGGGTGTGGAAAGTCCCCAGGCTCCCCAGCAGGCAGAAGTATGC
AAAGCATGCATCTCAATTAGTCAGCAACCAGGTGTGGAAAGTCCCCAGGCTCCCCAGCAGGCAGAAGTAT
GCAAAGCATGCATCTCAATTAGTCAGCAACCATAGTCCCGCCCCTAACTCCGCCCATCCCGCCCCTAACT
CCGCCCAGTTCCGCCCATTCTCCGCCCCATGGCTGACTAATTTTTTTTATTTATGCAGAGGCCGAGGCCG
CCTCGGCCTCTGAGCTATTCCAGAAGTAGTGAGGAGGCTTTTTTGGAGGCCTAGGCTTTTGCAAAAAGCT
GTTAACAGCTTGGCACTGGCCGTCGTTTTACAACGTCGTGACTGGGAAAACCCTGGCGTTACCCAACTTA
ATCGCCTTGCAGCACATCCCCCTTTCGCCAGCTGGCGTAATAGCGAAGAGGCCCGCACCGATCGCCCTTC
CCAACAGTTGCGCAGCCTGAATGGCGAATGGCGCCTGATGCGGTATTTTCTCCTTACGCATCTGTGCGGT
ATTTCACACCGCATA
[142 nt withheld, positions 3586-3727]
C
[141 nt withheld, positions 3729-3869]
CCTTTGACGTTGGAGTCCACGTTCTTT
[37 nt withheld, positions 3897-3933]
ACCCTATCTCGGGCTATTCTTTTGATTTATAAGGGATTTTGCCGATTTCGGCCTATTGGTTAAAAAATGA
GCTGATTTAACAAAAATTTAACGCGAATTTTAACAAAATATTAACGTTTACAATTTTATGGTGCACTCTC
AGTACAATCTGCTCTGATGCCGCATAGTTAAGCCAGCCCCGACACCCGCCAACACCCGCTGACGCGCCCT
GACGGGCTTGTCTGCTCCCGGCATCCGCTTACAGACAAGCTGTGACCGTCTCCGGGAGCTGCATGTGTCA
GAGGTTTTCACCGTCATCACCGAAACGCGCGAGACGAAAGGGCCTCGTGATACGCCTATTTTTATAGGTT
AATGTCATGATAATAATGGTTTCTTAGACGTCAGGTGGCACTTTTCGGGGAAATGTGCGCGGAACCCCTA
TTTGTTTATTTTTCTAAATACATTCAAATATGTATCCGCTCATGAGACAATAACCCTGATAAATGCTTCA
ATAATATTGAAAAAGGAAGAGTATGAGTATTCAACATTTCCGTGTCGCCCTTATTCCCTTTTTTGCGGCA
TTTTGCCTTCCTGTTTTTGCTCACCCAGAAACGCTGGTGAAAGTAAAAGATGCTGAAGATCAGTTGGGTG
CACGAGTGGGTTACATCGAACTGGATCTCAACAGCGGTAAGATCCTTGAGAGTTTTCGCCCCGAAGAACG
TTTTCCAATGATGAGCACTTTTAAAGTTCTGCTATGTGGCGCGGTATTATCCCGTATTGACGCCGGGCAA
GAGCAACTCGGTCGCCGCATACACTATTCTCAGAATGACTTGGTTGAGTACTCACCAGTCACAGAAAAGC
ATCTTACGGATGGCATGACAGTAAGAGAATTATGCAGTGCTGCCATAACCATGAGTGATAACACTGCGGC
CAACTTACTTCTGACAACGATCGGAGGACCGAAGGAGCTAACCGCTTTTTTGCACAACATGGGGGATCAT
GTAACTCGCCTTGATCGTTGGGAACCGGAGCTGAATGAAGCCATACCAAACGACGAGCGTGACACCACGA
TGCCTGTAGCAATGGCAACAACGTTGCGCAAACTATTAACTGGCGAACTACTTACTCTAGCTTCCCGGCA
ACAATTAATAGACTGGATGGAGGCGGATAAAGTTGCAGGACCACTTCTGCGCTCGGCCCTTCCGGCTGGC
TGGTTTATTGCTGATAAATCTGGAGCCGGTGAGCGTGGGTCTCGCGGTATCATTGCAGCACTGGGGCCAG
ATGGTAAGCCCTCCCGTATCGTAGTTATCTACACGACGGGGAGTCAGGCAACTATGGATGAACGAAATAG
ACAGATCGCTGAGATAGGTGCCTCACTGATTAAGCATTGGTAACTGTCAGACCAAGTTTACTCATATATA
CTTTAGATTGATTTAAAACTTCATTTTTAATTTAAAAGGATCTAGGTGAAGATCCTTTTTGATAATCTCA
TGACCAAAATCCCTTAACGTGAGTTTTCGTTCCACTGAGCGTCAGACCCCGTAGAAAAGATCAAAGGATC
TTCTTGAGATCCTTTTTTTCTGCGCGTAATCTGCTGCTTGCAAACAAAAAAACCACCGCTACCAGCGGTG
GTTTGTTTGCCGGATCAAGAGCTACCAACTCTTTTTCCGAAGGTAACTGGCTTCAGCAGAGCGCAGATAC
CAAATACTGTTCTTCTAGTGTAGCCGTAGTTAGGCCACCACTTCAAGAACTCTGTAGCACCGCCTACATA
CCTCGCTCTGCTAATCCTGTTACCAGTGGCTGCTGCCAGTGGCGATAAGTCGTGTCTTACCGGGTTGGAC
TCAAGACGATAGTTACCGGATAAGGCGCAGCGGTCGGGCTGAACGGGGGGTTCGTGCACACAGCCCAGCT
TGGAGCGAACGACCTACACCGAACTGAGATACCTACAGCGTGAGCTATGAGAAAGCGCCACGCTTCCCGA
AGGGAGAAAGGCGGACAGGTATCCGGTAAGCGGCAGGGTCGGAACAGGAGAGCGCACGAGGGAGCTTCCA
GGGGGAAACGCCTGGTATCTTTATAGTCCTGTCGGGTTTCGCCACCTCTGACTTGAGCGTCGATTTTTGT
GATGCTCGTCAGGGGGGCGGAGCCTATGGAAAAACGCCAGCAACGCGGCCTTTTTACGGTTCCTGGCCTT
TTGCTGGCCTTTTGCTCACATGTTCTTTCCTGCGTTATCCCCTGATTCTGTGGATAACCGTATTACCGCC
TTTGAGTGAGCTGATACCGCTCGCCGCAGCCGAACGACCGAGCGCAGCGAGTCAGTGAGCGAGGAAGCGG
AAGAGCGCCCAATACGCAAACCGCCTCTCCCCGCGCGTTGGCCGATTCATTAATGCAGCTGGCACGACAG
GTTTCCCGACTGGAAAGCGGGCAGTGAGCGCAACGCAATTAATGTGAGTTAGCTCACTCATTAGGCACCC
CAGGCTTTACACTTTATGCTTCCGGCTCGTATGTTGTGTGGAATTGTGAGCGGATAACAATTTCACACAG
GAAACAGCTATGACATGATTACGAATTAA
